>Addgene plasmid #220861 | pHHM.X513.iS-methadoneSnFR | addgene full sequence | sequence record 477495 | Addgene NGS Result
GACTGGATGGAGGCGGATAAAGTTGCAGGACCACTTCTGCGCTCGGCCCTTCCGGCTGGCTGGTTTATTG
CTGATAAATCTGGAGCCGGTGAGCGTGGGTCTCGCGGTATCATTGCAGCACTGGGGCCAGATGGTAAGCC
CTCCCGTATCGTAGTTATCTACACGACGGGGAGTCAGGCAACTATGGATGAACGAAATAGACAGATCGCT
GAGATAGGTGCCTCACTGATTAAGCATTGGTAACTGTCAGACCAAGTTTACTCATATATACTTTAGATTG
ATTTAAAACTTCATTTTTAATTTAAAAGGATCTAGGTGAAGATCCTTTTTGATAATCTCATGACCAAAAT
CCCTTAACGTGAGTTTTCGTTCCACTGAGCGTCAGACCCCGTAGAAAAGATCAAAGGATCTTCTTGAGAT
CCTTTTTTTCTGCGCGTAATCTGCTGCTTGCAAACAAAAAAACCACCGCTACCAGCGGTGGTTTGTTTGC
CGGATCAAGAGCTACCAACTCTTTTTCCGAAGGTAACTGGCTTCAGCAGAGCGCAGATACCAAATACTGT
TCTTCTAGTGTAGCCGTAGTTAGGCCACCACTTCAAGAACTCTGTAGCACCGCCTACATACCTCGCTCTG
CTAATCCTGTTACCAGTGGCTGCTGCCAGTGGCGATAAGTCGTGTCTTACCGGGTTGGACTCAAGACGAT
AGTTACCGGATAAGGCGCAGCGGTCGGGCTGAACGGGGGGTTCGTGCACACAGCCCAGCTTGGAGCGAAC
GACCTACACCGAACTGAGATACCTACAGCGTGAGCTATGAGAAAGCGCCACGCTTCCCGAAGGGAGAAAG
GCGGACAGGTATCCGGTAAGCGGCAGGGTCGGAACAGGAGAGCGCACGAGGGAGCTTCCAGGGGGAAACG
CCTGGTATCTTTATAGTCCTGTCGGGTTTCGCCACCTCTGACTTGAGCGTCGATTTTTGTGATGCTCGTC
AGGGGGGCGGAGCCTATGGAAAAACGCCAGCAACGCGGCCTTTTTACGGTTCCTGGCCTTTTGCTGGCCT
TTTGCTCACATGTTCTTTCCTGCGTTATCCCCTGATTCTGTGGATAACCGTATTACCGCCTTTGAGTGAG
CTGATACCGCTCGCCGCAGCCGAACGACCGAGCGCAGCGAGTCAGTGAGCGAGGAAGCGGAAGAGCGCCC
AATACGCAAACCGCCTCTCCCCGCGCGTTGGCCGATTCATTAATGCAGGATCTCGATCCCGCGAAATTAA
TACGACTCACTATAGGGAGACCACAACGGTTTCCCTCTAGAAATAATTTTGTTTAACTTTAAGAAGGAGA
TATACATATGCATCATCATCATCATCATGGTTATCCCTATGATGTTCCAGATTATGCTGGGGCCCAGCCG
GCCAGATCTGCGAACGACACCGTAGTTGTGGGCTCGATCGTGTTTACAGAAGGGATTATCGTCGCAAACA
TGGTGGCAGAGATGATTGAGGCGCATACAGACCTTAAGGTGGTTCGCAAACTGAACCTTGGCGGGGAGAA
CGTTAACTTTGAAGCCATTAAACGCGGAGGTGCGAATAATGGTATTGACATTTACGTGGAGTACACTGGG
CACGGTCTTGTGGATATTCTGGGGTTCCCGGAGCCGAACGTCTATATCACCGCCGACAAGCAGAAGAACG
GCATCAAGGCGAACTTCAAGATCCGCCACAACATGGAGGACGGCAGCGTGCAGCTCGCCGACCACTACCA
GCAGAACACCCCCATCGGCGACGGCCCCGTGCTGCTGCCCGACAACCACTACCTGAGCACCCAGTCCGTG
CTGAGCAAAGACCCCAACGAGAAGCGCGATCACATGGTCCTGCTGGAGTTCGTGACCGCCGCCGGGATCA
CTCTCGGCATGGACGAGCTGTACAAGGGCGGTACCGGAGGGAGCATGAGCAAGGGCGAGGAGCTGTTCAC
CGGGGTGGTGCCCATCCTGGTCGAGCTGGACGGCGGCGTAAACGGCCACAAGTTCAGCGTGCGCGGCGAG
GGCGAGGGCGATGCCACCAACGGCAAGCTGACCCTGAAGTTCATCTGCACCACCGGCAAGCTGCCCGTGC
CCTGGCCCACCCTCGTGACCACCCTGACCTACGGCGTGCAGTGCTTCAGCCGCTACCCCGACCACATGAA
GCAGCACGACTTCTTCAAGTCCGCCATGCCCGAAGGCTACGTCCAGGAGCGCACCATCAGCTTCAAGGAC
GACGGCACCTACAAGACCCGCGCCGAGGTGAAGTTCGAGGGCGACACCCTGGTGAACCGCATCGAGCTGA
AGGGCATCGACTTCAAGGAGGACGGCAACATCCTGGGGCACAAGCTGGAGTACAACTTTCCGCCGCCCAG
CTCTACTGATCCAGAAGGTGCATACGAAACCGTGAAGAAGGAGTACAAACGTAAATGGAATATTGTATGG
CTCAAACCACTGGGATTCAACAATACGTATACGCTTACCGTTAAAGACGAACTGGCGAAACAGTATAACC
TTAAAACCTTCAGTGACTTAGCGAAAATCTCGGATAAGCTGATTCTGGGTGCAACGATGTTCTTTTTAGA
AGGGCCCGATGGTTACCCAGGCCTGCAAAAACTGTACAATTTCAAATTCAAGCACACCAAAAGCATGGAC
ATGGGTATTCGCTATACCGCCATTGATAATAACGAAGTTCAGGTAATTGATGCCTTCGCCACTGATGGCT
TGCTGGTGAGCCACAAATTAAAAATTCTGGAGGATGATAAAGCGTTCTTCCCGCCGTATTATGCTGCCCC
CATCATCCGTCAGGATGTCTTAGATAAGCATCCTGAACTGAAGGACGTGCTGAACAAACTCGCGAATCAA
ATTTCAGCGGAAGAAATGCAGAAACTGAATTACAAGGTGGACGGTGAGGGTCAGGACCCAGCGAAAGTAG
CTAAGGAGTTTTTGAAAGAGAAAGGTTTAATTCTGCAGGTCGACGAACAAAAACTCATCTCAGAAGAGGA
TCTGAATTAAGAATTCGAAGCTTGATCCGGCTGCTAACAAAGCCCGAAAGGAAGCTGAGTTGGCTGCTGC
CACCGCTGAGCAATAACTAGCATAACCCCTTGGGGCCTCTAAACGGGTCTTGAGGGGTTTTTTGCTGAAA
GGAGGAACTATATCCGGATCTGGCGTAATAGCGAAGAGGCCCGCACCGATCGCCCTTCCCAACAGTTGCG
CAGCCTGAATGGCGAATGGG
[124 nt withheld, positions 3241-3364]
C
[91 nt withheld, positions 3366-3456]
A
[49 nt withheld, positions 3458-3506]
CCTTTGACGTTGGAGTCCATGTTCTTT
[37 nt withheld, positions 3534-3570]
ACCCTATCTCGGTCTATTCTTTTGATTTATAAGGGATTTTGCCGATTTCGGCCTATTGGTTAAAAAATGA
GCTGATTTAACAAAAATTTAACGCGAATTTTAACAAAATATTAACGCTTACAATTTAGGTGGCACTTTTC
GGGGAAATGTGCGCGGAACCCCTATTTGTTTATTTTTCTAAATACATTCAAATATGTATCCGCTCATGAG
ACAATAACCCTGATAAATGCTTCAATAATATTGAAAAAGGAAGAGTATGAGTATTCAACATTTCCGTGTC
GCCCTTATTCCCTTTTTTGCGGCATTTTGCCTTCCTGTTTTTGCTCACCCAGAAACGCTGGTGAAAGTAA
AAGATGCTGAAGATCAGTTGGGTGCACGAGTGGGTTACATCGAACTGGATCTCAACAGCGGTAAGATCCT
TGAGAGTTTTCGCCCCGAAGAACGTTTTCCAATGATGAGCACTTTTAAAGTTCTGCTATGTGGCGCGGTA
TTATCCCGTATTGACGCCGGGCAAGAGCAACTCGGTCGCCGCATACACTATTCTCAGAATGACTTGGTTG
AGTACTCACCAGTCACAGAAAAGCATCTTACGGATGGCATGACAGTAAGAGAATTATGCAGTGCTGCCAT
AACCATGAGTGATAACACTGCGGCCAACTTACTTCTGACAACGATCGGAGGACCGAAGGAGCTAACCGCT
TTTTTGCACAACATGGGGGATCATGTAACTCGCTTTGATCGTTGGGAACCGGAGCTGAATGAAGCCATAC
CAAACGACGAGCGTGACACCACGATGCCTGTAGCAATGGCAACAACGTTGCGCAAACTATTAACTGGCGA
ACTACTTACTCTAGCTTCCCGGCAACAATTAATA
Features (pLannotate 1.2.2; 12 found; start..end, strand, type, name):
    414..1002    +  rep_origin     ori: high-copy-number ColE1/pMB1/pBR322/pUC origin of replication
   1185..1238    +  CDS            lacI (fragment): lac repressor; lacI; The lac repressor binds to the lac operator to inhibit transcription in E. coli. This inhibition can be relieved by adding lactose or isopropyl-β-D-thiogalactopyranoside (IPTG).
   1258..1276    +  promoter       T7 promoter: promoter for bacteriophage T7 RNA polymerase
   1308..1330    +  RBS            RBS: efficient ribosome binding site from bacteriophage T7 gene 10 (Olins and Rangwala, 1989)
   1341..1361    +  CDS            capTEV™ (fragment): composite tag for in vivo biotinylation, TEV protease cleavage, and 6xHis tagging
   1647..2366    +  CDS            cEGFP: cEGFP is a basic (constitutively fluorescent) green fluorescent protein published in 2008, derived from Aequorea victoria.
   3040..3089    +  CDS            SET1 (fragment): solubility-enhancement tag derived from T7 phage gene 10B
   3097..3144    +  terminator     T7 terminator: transcription terminator for bacteriophage T7 RNA polymerase
   3170..3236    +  CDS            lacZα (fragment): LacZα fragment of β-galactosidase; lacZ fragment
   3241..3696    +  rep_origin     f1 ori (sequence partly withheld): f1 bacteriophage origin of replication; arrow indicates direction of (+) strand synthesis
   3722..3826    +  promoter       AmpR promoter: bla
   3827..243     +  CDS            AmpR (across the origin): β-lactamase; bla; confers resistance to ampicillin, carbenicillin, and related antibiotics
