[The description below was written by a language model from this plasmid's Addgene catalogue record and pLannotate feature annotations shown in this document.]
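Description:
pHHM.X513.iS-methadoneSnFR is a 4,444 nt bacterial expression plasmid built on the pHHM.X513 backbone, designed to produce the genetically encoded fluorescent biosensor iS-methadoneSnFR in E. coli for purification and in vitro assays. It is maintained at high copy through a ColE1/pUC-type origin of replication and selected with ampicillin via a β-lactamase gene driven by its own AmpR promoter. An f1 bacteriophage origin is also present. Short lacI and lacZα fragments appear in the annotation and are likely non-functional backbone remnants; no complete lac repressor gene or lac operator is annotated, so the record does not establish how expression is regulated beyond the promoter itself.

The sensor open reading frame sits in a T7 expression cassette: a T7 promoter followed by the efficient phage T7 gene 10 ribosome binding site upstream, and a T7 terminator downstream, so expression depends on a host supplying T7 RNA polymerase. According to the catalogue entry, the synthetic insert carries an N-terminal His6-HA tag, which allows affinity purification and immunodetection, and a C-terminal Myc epitope. The short "capTEV" fragment annotated just after the RBS probably reflects the His-tag region rather than the full composite tag, and the small "SET1" fragment just before the terminator is likewise only a partial match. The only part of the insert recognised by automated annotation is an EGFP-derived fluorescent protein segment in the middle of the coding region; the flanking sequences are unannotated and presumably encode the ligand-binding portion of the sensor. The associated work describes a sensor whose selectivity was converted by three mutations from nicotinic agonists to S-methadone, for use in cells, organelles and biofluids.
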