Addgene plasmid #220861: pHHM.X513.iS-methadoneSnFR
Purpose: Bacterial expression of iS-methadoneSnFR for purification and in vitro assays.
Depositing lab: Henry Lester. Depositing organization: California Institute of Technology. Publication: Three Mutations Convert the Selectivity of a Protein Sensor from Nicotinic Agonists to S-Methadone for Use in Cells, Organelles, and Biofluids. Muthusamy AK, Kim CH, Virgil SC, Knox HJ, Marvin JS, Nichols AL, Cohen BN, Dougherty DA, Looger LL, Lester HA. J Am Chem Soc. 2022 May 18;144(19):8480-8486. doi: 10.1021/jacs.2c02323. Epub 2022 Apr 21. PubMed 35446570.
Backbone
  Vector backbone: pHHM.X513
  Vector type: Bacterial Expression
Growth in bacteria
  Bacterial resistance: Ampicillin, 100 μg/mL
  Growth temperature: 37°C
  Growth strain: DH5alpha
  Copy number: High Copy
Gene/Insert
  Gene/Insert name: iS-methadoneSnFR
  Species: Synthetic
  Tag / fusion protein: His6-HA (N terminal on insert); Myc (C terminal on insert)
  Cloning method: Other
Terms and licenses: Academic/Nonprofit Terms; Industry Terms: Not Available to Industry
How to cite: pHHM.X513.iS-methadoneSnFR was a gift from Henry Lester (Addgene plasmid # 220861 ; http://n2t.net/addgene:220861 ; RRID:Addgene_220861)
